>Addgene plasmid #11962 | pJJDuet30 | depositor full sequence | sequence record 7153 | Author sequence
GGGGAATTGTGAGCGGATAACAATTCCCCTGTAGAAATAATTTTGTTTAACTTTAATAAGGAGATATACC
ATGGGCAGCAGCCATCATCATCATCATCACAGCAGCGGCCTGGTGCCGCGCGGCAGCCATATGCAGTACA
AACTTATCCTGAACGGTAAAACCCTGAAAGGTGAAACCACCACCGAAGCTGTTGACGCTGCTACCGCGGA
AAAAGTTTTCAAACAGTACGCTAACGACAACGGTGTTGACGGTGAATGGACCTACGACGACGCTACCAAA
ACCTACACCGTAACGGAAGGATCCTGCCTCAGTTTTGGTACCGAAATTTTAACCGTTGAGTACGGCCCAT
TGCCCATTGGCAAAATTGTGAGTGAAGAAATTAATTGTTCTGTGTACAGTGTTGATCCAGAAGGGAGAGT
TTACACCCAGGCGATCGCCCAATGGCATGACCGGGGAGAGCAGGAAGTATTGGAATATGAATTGGAAGAT
GGTTCAGTAATCCGAGCTACCTCTGACCACCGCTTTTTAACCACCGATTATCAACTGTTGGCGATCGAAG
AAATTTTTGCTAGGCAACTGGACTTGTTGACTTTAGAAAATATTAAGCAAACTGAAGAAGCTCTTGACAA
CCATCGTCTTCCCTTTCCATTACTTGACGCAGGTACAATTAAATAAATAAAGCTTGCGGCCGCATAATGC
TTAAGTCGAACAGAAAGTAATCGTATTGTACACGGCCGCATAATCGAAATTAATACGACTCACTATAGGG
GAATTGTGAGCGGATAACAATTCCCCATCTTAGTATATTAGTTAAGTATAAGAAGGAGATATACATATGG
CAGATCTCAATTGGATATCGGCCGGCCACGCGATCGCTGACGTCGGTACCCTCGAGTCTGGTAAAGAAAC
CGCTGCTGCGAAATTTGAACGCCAGCACATGGACTCGTCTACTAGCGCAGCTTAATTAACCTAGGCTGCT
GCCACCGCTGAGCAATAACTAGCATAACCCCTTGGGGCCTCTAAACGGGTCTTGAGGGGTTTTTTGCTGA
AACCTCAGGCATTTGAGAAGCACACGGTCACACTGCTTCCGGTAGTCAATAAACCGGTAAACCAGCAATA
GACATAAGCGGCTATTTAACGACCCTGCCCTGAACCGACGACAAGCTGACGACCGGGTCTCCGCAAGTGG
CACTTTTCGGGGAAATGTGCGCGGAACCCCTATTTGTTTATTTTTCTAAATACATTCAAATATGTATCCG
CTCATGAATTAATTCTTAGAAAAACTCATCGAGCATCAAATGAAACTGCAATTTATTCATATCAGGATTA
TCAATACCATATTTTTGAAAAAGCCGTTTCTGTAATGAAGGAGAAAACTCACCGAGGCAGTTCCATAGGA
TGGCAAGATCCTGGTATCGGTCTGCGATTCCGACTCGTCCAACATCAATACAACCTATTAATTTCCCCTC
GTCAAAAATAAGGTTATCAAGTGAGAAATCACCATGAGTGACGACTGAATCCGGTGAGAATGGCAAAAGT
TTATGCATTTCTTTCCAGACTTGTTCAACAGGCCAGCCATTACGCTCGTCATCAAAATCACTCGCATCAA
CCAAACCGTTATTCATTCGTGATTGCGCCTGAGCGAGACGAAATACGCGGTCGCTGTTAAAAGGACAATT
ACAAACAGGAATCGAATGCAACCGGCGCAGGAACACTGCCAGCGCATCAACAATATTTTCACCTGAATCA
GGATATTCTTCTAATACCTGGAATGCTGTTTTCCCGGGGATCGCAGTGGTGAGTAACCATGCATCATCAG
GAGTACGGATAAAATGCTTGATGGTCGGAAGAGGCATAAATTCCGTCAGCCAGTTTAGTCTGACCATCTC
ATCTGTAACATCATTGGCAACGCTACCTTTGCCATGTTTCAGAAACAACTCTGGCGCATCGGGCTTCCCA
TACAATCGATAGATTGTCGCACCTGATTGCCCGACATTATCGCGAGCCCATTTATACCCATATAAATCAG
CATCCATGTTGGAATTTAATCGCGGCCTAGAGCAAGACGTTTCCCGTTGAATATGGCTCATACTCTTCCT
TTTTCAATATTATTGAAGCATTTATCAGGGTTATTGTCTCATGAGCGGATACATATTTGAATGTATTTAG
AAAAATAAACAAATAGGCATGCAGCGCTCTTCCGCTTCCTCGCTCACTGACTCGCTACGCTCGGTCGTTC
GACTGCGGCGAGCGGTGTCAGCTCACTCAAAAGCGGTAATACGGTTATCCACAGAATCAGGGGATAAAGC
CGGAAAGAACATGTGAGCAAAAAGCAAAGCACCGGAAGAAGCCAACGCCGCAGGCGTTTTTCCATAGGCT
CCGCCCCCCTGACGAGCATCACAAAAATCGACGCTCAAGCCAGAGGTGGCGAAACCCGACAGGACTATAA
AGATACCAGGCGTTTCCCCCTGGAAGCTCCCTCGTGCGCTCTCCTGTTCCGACCCTGCCGCTTACCGGAT
ACCTGTCCGCCTTTCTCCCTTCGGGAAGCGTGGCGCTTTCTCATAGCTCACGCTGTTGGTATCTCAGTTC
GGTGTAGGTCGTTCGCTCCAAGCTGGGCTGTGTGCACGAACCCCCCGTTCAGCCCGACCGCTGCGCCTTA
TCCGGTAACTATCGTCTTGAGTCCAACCCGGTAAGACACGACTTATCGCCACTGGCAGCAGCCATTGGTA
ACTGATTTAGAGGACTTTGTCTTGAAGTTATGCACCTGTTAAGGCTAAACTGAAAGAACAGATTTTGGTG
AGTGCGGTCCTCCAACCCACTTACCTTGGTTCAAAGAGTTGGTAGCTCAGCGAACCTTGAGAAAACCACC
GTTGGTAGCGGTGGTTTTTCTTTATTTATGAGATGATGAATCAATCGGTCTATCAAGTCAACGAACAGCT
ATTCCGTTACTCTAGATTTCAGTGCAATTTATCTCTTCAAATGTAGCACCTGAAGTCAGCCCCATACGAT
ATAAGTTGTAATTCTCATGTTAGTCATGCCCCGCGCCCACCGGAAGGAGCTGACTGGGTTGAAGGCTCTC
AAGGGCATCGGTCGAGATCCCGGTGCCTAATGAGTGAGCTAACTTACATTAATTGCGTTGCGCTCACTGC
CCGCTTTCCAGTCGGGAAACCTGTCGTGCCAGCTGCATTAATGAATCGGCCAACGCGCGGGGAGAGGCGG
TTTGCGTATTGGGCGCCAGGGTGGTTTTTCTTTTCACCAGTGAGACGGGCAACAGCTGATTGCCCTTCAC
CGCCTGGCCCTGAGAGAGTTGCAGCAAGCGGTCCACGCTGGTTTGCCCCAGCAGGCGAAAATCCTGTTTG
ATGGTGGTTAACGGCGGGATATAACATGAGCTGTCTTCGGTATCGTCGTATCCCACTACCGAGATGTCCG
CACCAACGCGCAGCCCGGACTCGGTAATGGCGCGCATTGCGCCCAGCGCCATCTGATCGTTGGCAACCAG
CATCGCAGTGGGAACGATGCCCTCATTCAGCATTTGCATGGTTTGTTGAAAACCGGACATGGCACTCCAG
TCGCCTTCCCGTTCCGCTATCGGCTGAATTTGATTGCGAGTGAGATATTTATGCCAGCCAGCCAGACGCA
GACGCGCCGAGACAGAACTTAATGGGCCCGCTAACAGCGCGATTTGCTGGTGACCCAATGCGACCAGATG
CTCCACGCCCAGTCGCGTACCGTCTTCATGGGAGAAAATAATACTGTTGATGGGTGTCTGGTCAGAGACA
TCAAGAAATAACGCCGGAACATTAGTGCAGGCAGCTTCCACAGCAATGGCATCCTGGTCATCCAGCGGAT
AGTTAATGATCAGCCCACTGACGCGTTGCGCGAGAAGATTGTGCACCGCCGCTTTACAGGCTTCGACGCC
GCTTCGTTCTACCATCGACACCACCACGCTGGCACCCAGTTGATCGGCGCGAGATTTAATCGCCGCGACA
ATTTGCGACGGCGCGTGCAGGGCCAGACTGGAGGTGGCAACGCCAATCAGCAACGACTGTTTGCCCGCCA
GTTGTTGTGCCACGCGGTTGGGAATGTAATTCAGCTCCGCCATCGCCGCTTCCACTTTTTCCCGCGTTTT
CGCAGAAACGTGGCTGGCCTGGTTCACCACGCGGGAAACGGTCTGATAAGAGACACCGGCATACTCTGCG
ACATCGTATAACGTTACTGGTTTCACATTCACCACCCTGAATTGACTCTCTTCCGGGCGCTATCATGCCA
TACCGCGAAAGGTTTTGCGCCATTCGATGGTGTCCGGGATCTCGACGCTCTCCCTTATGCGACTCCTGCA
TTAGGAAATTAATACGACTCACTATA
Features (pLannotate 1.2.2; 21 found; start..end, strand, type, name):
      3..27      +  protein_bind   lac operator: The lac repressor binds to the lac operator to inhibit transcription in E. coli. This inhibition can be relieved by adding lactose or isopropyl-β-D-thiogalactopyranoside (IPTG). lac repressor encoded by lacI
     42..64      +  RBS            RBS: efficient ribosome binding site from bacteriophage T7 gene 10 (Olins and Rangwala, 1989)
     83..99      +  CDS            capTEV™ (fragment): composite tag for in vivo biotinylation, TEV protease cleavage, and 6xHis tagging
    110..127     +  CDS            thrombin site: thrombin recognition and cleavage site
    137..294     +  CDS            GB1 (fragment): B1 domain of Streptococcal protein G effective as a solubilizing fusion partner (Cheng and Patel, 2004)
    305..682     +  CDS            dnaE-N (fragment): DPO3A_SYNY3 - Experimental evidence at protein level: Swiss-Prot protein existence level 1. DNA polymerase III is a complex, multichain enzyme responsible for most of the replicative synthesis in bacteria. This DNA polymerase also exhibits 3' to 5' exonuclease activity. The alpha chain is the DNA polymerase (By similarity). From Synechocystis sp. (strain PCC 6803 / Kazusa).
    751..769     +  promoter       T7 promoter: promoter for bacteriophage T7 RNA polymerase
    770..794     +  protein_bind   lac operator: The lac repressor binds to the lac operator to inhibit transcription in E. coli. This inhibition can be relieved by adding lactose or isopropyl-β-D-thiogalactopyranoside (IPTG). lac repressor encoded by lacI
    903..944     +  CDS            S-Tag (fragment): affinity and epitope tag derived from pancreatic ribonuclease A
    974..991     +  CDS            SET1 (fragment): solubility-enhancement tag derived from T7 phage gene 10B
    999..1046    +  terminator     T7 terminator: transcription terminator for bacteriophage T7 RNA polymerase
   1210..1267    +  promoter       AmpR promoter (fragment): bla
   1276..2091    -  CDS            KanR: aminoglycoside phosphotransferase; aph(3')-Ia; confers resistance to kanamycin in bacteria or G418 (Geneticin®) in eukaryotes
   2092..2183    -  promoter       AmpR promoter: bla
   2199..2948    -  rep_origin     RSF ori: Plasmids containing the RSF 1030 origin of replication can be propagated in E. coli cells that contain additional plasmids with compatible origins.
   3031..3095    -  CDS            TcR (fragment): tetracycline efflux protein; tet; confers resistance to tetracycline
   3110..3131    -  protein_bind   CAP binding site: CAP binding activates transcription in the presence of cAMP. E. coli catabolite activator protein
   3144..4226    -  CDS            lacI: lac repressor; lacI; The lac repressor binds to the lac operator to inhibit transcription in E. coli. This inhibition can be relieved by adding lactose or isopropyl-β-D-thiogalactopyranoside (IPTG).
   4227..4304    -  promoter       lacI promoter: lacI
   4312..4347    -  CDS            TcR (fragment): tetracycline efflux protein; tet; confers resistance to tetracycline
   4350..2       +  promoter       T7 promoter (across the origin): promoter for bacteriophage T7 RNA polymerase
