[The description below was written by a language model from this plasmid's Addgene catalogue record and pLannotate feature annotations shown in this document.]
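Description:
pJJDuet30 is a bacterial expression plasmid built on the pRSFDuet-1 backbone, a dual-cassette T7 vector for E. coli. It replicates from the RSF1030 origin, which is compatible with other common plasmid origins and so allows co-maintenance with a second expression plasmid in the same cell. Selection is by kanamycin through an aph(3')-Ia resistance gene, and the record lists it as high copy. The backbone also carries lacI with its own promoter, supplying the lac repressor that keeps the T7/lac operator promoters off until IPTG is added. The depositor sequence is 4,366 nt long.

The payload sits in the first expression cassette, downstream of a T7 promoter, lac operator and the T7 gene 10 ribosome binding site. The annotated reading frame begins with a short segment matched to a His-tag-containing composite tag, followed by a thrombin cleavage site, the B1 domain of streptococcal protein G (GB1, a small solubility-enhancing domain) and then the N-terminal half of the split DnaE intein from Synechocystis sp. PCC 6803 (Ssp DnaE-N), cloned between BamHI and HindIII. The second T7/lac operator cassette appears to be unoccupied, retaining only the vector's S-tag region before the T7 terminator. The short TcR, SET1 and extra AmpR promoter fragments are probably annotation artefacts of backbone sequence.

When this GB1–intein-N fusion meets a partner protein carrying the complementary C-terminal intein half, protein trans-splicing ligates GB1 to the partner. The associated publication concerns intein-based attachment of unlabeled protein tags to isotopically labeled proteins for NMR studies, which fits the use of a compatible-origin vector.
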