Addgene plasmid #11962: pJJDuet30
Depositing lab: Hideo Iwai. Depositing organization: University of Helsinki, Institute of Biotechnology. Publication: Intein-based biosynthetic incorporation of unlabeled protein tags into isotopically labeled proteins for NMR studies. Zuger S, Iwai H. Nat Biotechnol. 2005 Jun . 23(6):736-40. 10.1038/nbt1097 PubMed 15908942.
Backbone
  Vector backbone: pRSFDuet-1
  Backbone manufacturer: Invitrogen
  Backbone size w/o insert (bp): 3600
  Vector type: Bacterial Expression
Growth in bacteria
  Bacterial resistance: Kanamycin, 50 μg/mL
  Growth temperature: 37°C
  Growth strain: DH5alpha
  Copy number: High Copy
Gene/Insert
  Gene/Insert name: Ssp DnaE-N (alt name: Intein)
  Insert size (bp): 487
  Tag / fusion protein: GB1 (N terminal on backbone)
  Cloning method: Restriction Enzyme; 5′ cloning site BamHI (not destroyed); 3′ cloning site HindIII (not destroyed)
  Sequencing primers: 5′ pCW-SEQ-fwd (5'-ACATCGTATAACGTTACTGG-3'); 3′ T7term (5'-GCTAGTTATTGCTCAGCGG-3')
Terms and licenses: Academic/Nonprofit Terms; Industry Terms: Not Available to Industry
How to cite: pJJDuet30 was a gift from Hideo Iwai (Addgene plasmid # 11962 ; http://n2t.net/addgene:11962 ; RRID:Addgene_11962)
