>Addgene plasmid #11962 | pJJDuet30 | addgene partial sequence | sequence record 151617 | pCW-SEQ-fwd 5'-ACATCGTATAACGTTACTGG-3'
ATTGACTCTCTTCCGGGCGCTATCATGCCATACCGCGAAAGGTTTTGCGCCATTCGATGGTGTCCGGGAT
CTCGACGCTCTCCCTTATGCGACTCCTGCATTAGGAAATTAATACGACTCACTATAGGGGAATTGTGAGC
GGATAACAATTCCCCTGTAGAAATAATTTTGTTTAACTTTAATAAGGAGATATACCATGGGCAGCAGCCA
TCATCATCATCATCACAGCAGCGGCCTGGTGCCGCGCGGCAGCCATATGCAGTACAAACTTATCCTGAAC
GGTAAAACCCTGAAAGGTGAAACCACCACCGAAGCTGTTGACGCTGCTACCGCGGAAAAAGTTTTCAAAC
AGTACGCTAACGACAACGGTGTTGACGGTGAATGGACCTACGACGACGCTACCAAAACCTACACCGTAAC
GGAAGGATCCTGCCTCAGTTTTGGTACCGAAATTTTAACCGTTGAGTACGGCCCATTGCCCATTGGCAAA
ATTGTGAGTGAAGAAATTAATTGTTCTGTGTACAGTGTTGATCCAGAAGGGAGAGTTTACACCCAGGCGA
TCGCCCAATGGCATGACCGGGGAGAGCAGGAAGTATTGGAATATGAATTGGAAGATGGTTCAGTAATCCG
AGCTACCTCTGACCACCGCTTTTTAACCACCGATTATCAACTGTTGGCGATCGAAGAAATTTTTGCTAGG
CAACTGGACTTGTTGACTTTAGAAAATATTAAGCAAACTGAAGAAGCTCTTGACAACCATCGTCTTCCCT
TTCCATTACTTGACGCAGGTACAATTAAATAAATAAAGCTTGCGGCCGCATAATGCTTAAGTCGAACAGA
AAGTAATCGTATTGTACACGGCCGCATAATCGAAATTAATACGACTCACTATAGG
