>Addgene plasmid #11962 | pJJDuet30 | addgene partial sequence | sequence record 151618 | T7term 5'-GCTAGTTATTGCTCAGCGG-3'
TAGACGAGTCCATGTGCTGGCGTTCAAATTTCGCAGCAGCGGTTTCTTTACCAGACTCGAGGGTACCGAC
GTCAGCGATCGCGTGGCCGGCCGATATCCAATTGAGATCTGCCATATGTATATCTCCTTCTTATACTTAA
CTAATATACTAAGATGGGGAATTGTTATCCGCTCACAATTCCCCTATAGTGAGTCGTATTAATTTCGATT
ATGCGGCCGTGTACAATACGATTACTTTCTGTTCGACTTAAGCATTATGCGGCCGCAAGCTTTATTTATT
TAATTGTACCTGCGTCAAGTAATGGAAAGGGAAGACGATGGTTGTCAAGAGCTTCTTCAGTTTGCTTAAT
ATTTTCTAAAGTCAACAAGTCCAGTTGCCTAGCAAAAATTTCTTCGATCGCCAACAGTTGATAATCGGTG
GTTAAAAAGCGGTGGTCAGAGGTAGCTCGGATTACTGAACCATCTTCCAATTCATATTCCAATACTTCCT
GCTCTCCCCGGTCATGCCATTGGGCGATCGCCTGGGTGTAAACTCTCCCTTCTGGATCAACACTGTACAC
AGAACAATTAATTTCTTCACTCACAATTTTGCCAATGGGCAATGGGCCGTACTCAACGGTTAAAATTTCG
GTACCAAAACTGAGGCAGGATCCTTCCGTTACGGTGTAGGTTTTGGTAGCGTCGTCGTAGGTCCATTCAC
CGTCAACACCGTTGTCGTTAGCGTACTGTTTGAAAACTTTTTCCGCGGTAGCAGCGTCAACAGCTTCGGT
GGTGGTTTCACCTTTCAGGGTTTTACCGTTCAGGATAAGTTT
